Addgene plasmid #44341: pMX-hTAF11
Depositing lab: Marc Timmers. Depositing organization: University Medical Centre Utrecht. Publication: A central role for TFIID in the pluripotent transcription circuitry. Pijnappel WW, Esch D, Baltissen MP, Wu G, Mischerikow N, Bergsma AJ, van der Wal E, Han DW, Bruch Hv, Moritz S, Lijnzaad P, Altelaar AF, Sameith K, Zaehres H, Heck AJ, Holstege FC, Scholer HR, Timmers HT. Nature. 2013 Mar 28;495(7442):516-9. doi: 10.1038/nature11970. Epub 2013 Mar 17. PubMed 23503660.
Backbone
  Vector backbone: pMX
  Total vector size (bp): 5410
  Vector type: Mammalian Expression, Retroviral
Growth in bacteria
  Bacterial resistance: Ampicillin, 100 μg/mL
  Growth temperature: 37°C
  Growth strain: Stbl3
  Growth instructions: Standard growth
  Copy number: Unknown
Gene/Insert
  Gene/Insert name: TAF11 (alt name: TBP-associated factor 11)
  Species: H. sapiens (human)
  Insert size (bp): 657
  GenBank ID: BC021972
  Entrez Gene: TAF11 (a.k.a. MGC:15243, PRO2134, TAF2I, TAFII28)
  Promoter: LTR
  Cloning method: Restriction Enzyme; 5′ cloning site EcoR1 (not destroyed); 3′ cloning site Xho1 (not destroyed)
  Sequencing primers: 5′ pBMN_5_primer; 3′ -
Terms and licenses: Academic/Nonprofit Terms; Industry Terms: Not Available to Industry
How to cite: pMX-hTAF11 was a gift from Marc Timmers (Addgene plasmid # 44341 ; http://n2t.net/addgene:44341 ; RRID:Addgene_44341)
