[The description below was written by a language model from this plasmid's Addgene catalogue record and pLannotate feature annotations shown in this document.]
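Description:
pMX-hTAF11 is a Moloney murine leukemia virus-based retroviral expression vector built on the pMX backbone and carrying the human TAF11 cDNA (TBP-associated factor 11, also known as TAF2I or TAFII28), a core subunit of the general transcription factor TFIID. The insert, catalogued at 657 bp with an annotated coding region of about 630 bp, was cloned between EcoRI and XhoI sites that both remain intact. No epitope tag, reporter or mammalian selection marker appears in the record or the feature table. In bacteria the plasmid is maintained through a high-copy ColE1/pUC-type origin and selected with ampicillin via the β-lactamase gene and its own promoter. A short lacI fragment is also annotated and is presumably a backbone remnant with no function here.

The viral portion follows the usual pMX layout. A 5′ MMLV LTR serves as the promoter for TAF11, followed by the packaging signal (Ψ), a truncated gag segment lacking its start codon that extends the packaging region, and a pol fragment supplying a splice acceptor upstream of the insert. A 3′ LTR closes the proviral unit. The annotation software labels a small piece of it as a ΔU3 fragment, but it is contiguous with a further LTR annotation, and the stated LTR promoter implies LTR-driven expression after integration. Because the gag, pol and env functions are absent, the plasmid must be introduced into a packaging cell line to produce replication-defective virus for stable transduction of dividing mammalian cells.

The associated publication concerns the role of TFIID in the pluripotency transcription circuitry, which suggests use for ectopic TAF11 expression in that context. The catalogue lists 5,410 bp, whereas the depositor's sequence is 5,339 nt.
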