Features (pLannotate 1.2.2; 12 found; start..end, strand, type, name):
     22..615     +  LTR            LTR: long terminal repeat from Moloney murine leukemia virus
    678..877     +  misc_feature   MMLV Ψ: packaging signal of Moloney murine leukemia virus (MMLV)
    929..1017    +  misc_feature   MESV Ψ (fragment): packaging signal of murine embryonic stem cell virus
   1094..1510    +  CDS            gag (truncated): truncated Moloney murine leukemia virus (MMLV) gag gene lacking the start codon
   1520..1894    +  misc_feature   pol region: Moloney murine leukemia virus (MMLV) pol region containing the splice acceptor site
   1959..2591    +  CDS            TAF11: TAF11_HUMAN - Also known as TAF2I. Experimental evidence at protein level: Swiss-Prot protein existence level 1. Core TAFII present in both of the previously described TFIID species which either lack or contain TAFII30 (TFIID alpha and TFIID beta respectively). From Homo sapiens (Human).
   2722..2843    +  LTR            3' LTR (ΔU3) (fragment): self-inactivating 3' long terminal repeat (LTR) from Moloney murine leukemia virus
   2844..3313    +  LTR            LTR: long terminal repeat from Moloney murine leukemia virus
   3379..3431    -  CDS            lacI (fragment): lac repressor; lacI; The lac repressor binds to the lac operator to inhibit transcription in E. coli. This inhibition can be relieved by adding lactose or isopropyl-β-D-thiogalactopyranoside (IPTG).
   3614..4202    -  rep_origin     ori: high-copy-number ColE1/pMB1/pBR322/pUC origin of replication
   4366..5226    -  CDS            AmpR: β-lactamase; bla; confers resistance to ampicillin, carbenicillin, and related antibiotics
   5227..5331    -  promoter       AmpR promoter: bla
>Addgene plasmid #44341 | pMX-hTAF11 | depositor full sequence | sequence record 60339 | pMX-hTAF11 sequence 5339 bps
CCCGAAAAGTGCCACCTGCATAATGAAAGACCCCACCTGTAGGTTTGGCAAGCTAGCTTAAGTAACGCCA
TTTTGCAAGGCATGGAAAAATACATAACTGAGAATAGAAAAGTTCAGATCAAGGTCAGGAACAGATGGAA
CAGCTGAATATGGGCCAAACAGGATATCTGTGGTAAGCAGTTCCTGCCCCGGCTCAGGGCCAAGAACAGA
TGGAACAGCTGAATATGGGCCAAACAGGATATCTGTGGTAAGCAGTTCCTGCCCCGGCTCAGGGCCAAGA
ACAGATGGTCCCCAGATGCGGTCCAGCCCTCAGCAGTTTCTAGAGAACCATCAGATGTTTCCAGGGTGCC
CCAAGGACCTGAAATGACCCTGTGCCTTATTTGAACTAACCAATCAGTTCGCTTCTCGCTTCTGTTCGCG
CGCTTCTGCTCCCCGAGCTCAATAAAAGAGCCCACAACCCCTCACTCGGCGCGCCAGTCCTCCGATTGAC
TGAGTCGCCCGGGTACCCGTGTATCCAATAAACCCTCTTGCAGTTGCATCCGACTTGTGGTCTCGCTGTT
CCTTGGGAGGGTCTCCTCTGAGTGATTGACTACCCGTCAGCGGGGGTCTTTCATTTGGGGGCTCGTCCGG
GATCGGGAGACCCCTGCCCAGGGACCACCGACCCACCACCGGGAGGTAAGCTGGCCAGCAACTTATCTGT
GTCTGTCCGATTGTCTAGTGTCTATGACTGATTTTATGCGCCTGCGTCGGTACTAGTTAGCTAACTAGCT
CTGTATCTGGCGGACCCGTGGTGGAACTGACGAGTTCGGAACACCCGGCCGCAACCCTGGGAGACGTCCC
AGGGACTTCGGGGGCCGTTTTTGTGGCCCGACCTGAGTCCAAAAATCCCGATCGTTTTGGACTCTTTGGT
GCACCCCCCTAATAGGAGGGATATGTGGTTCTGGTAGGAGACGAGAACCTAAAACAGTTCCCGCCTCCGT
CTGAATTTTTGCTTTCGGTTTGGGACCGAAGCCGCGCCGCGCGTCTTGTCTGCTGCAGCATCGTTCTGTG
TTGTCTCTGTCTGACTGTGTTTCTGTATTTGTCTGAAAATTAGGGCCAGACTGTTACCACTCCCTTAAGT
TTGACCTTAGGTCACTGGAAAGATGTCGAGCGGATCGCTCACAACCAGTCGGTAGATGTCAAGAAGAGAC
GTTGGGTTACCTTCTGCTCTGCAGAATGGCCAACCTTTAACGTCGGATGGCCGCGAGACGGCACCTTTAA
CCGAGACCTCATCACCCAGGTTAAGATCAAGGTCTTTTCACCTGGCCCGCATGGACACCCAGACCAGGTC
CCCTACATCGTGACCTGGGAAGCCTTGGCTTTTGACCCCCCTCCCTGGGTCAAGCCCTTTGTACACCCTA
AGCCTCCGCCTCCTCTTCCTCCATCCGCCCCGTCTCTCCCCCTTGAACCTCCTCGTTCGACCCCGCCTCG
ATCCTCCCTTTATCCAGCCCTCACTCCTTCTCTAGGCGCCCCCATATGGCCATATGAGATCTTATATGGG
GCACCCCCGCCCCTTGTAAACTTCCCTGACCCTGACATGACAAGAGTTACTAACAGCCCCTCTCTCCAAG
CTCACTTACAGGCTCTCTACTTAGTCCAGCACGAAGTCTGGAGACCTCTGGCGGCAGCCTACCAAGAACA
ACTGGACCGACCGGTGGTACCTCACCCTTACCGAGTCGGCGACACAGTGTGGGTCCGCCGACACCAGACT
AAGAACCTAGAACCTCGCTGGAAAGGACCTTACACAGTCCTGCTGACCACCCCCACCGCCCTCAAAGTAG
ACGGCATCGCAGCTTGGATACACGCCGCCCACGTGAAGGCTGCCGACCCCGGGGGTGGACCATCCTCTAG
ACTGCCGGATCTAGCTAGTTAATTAAGGATCCCAGTGTGGTGGTACGGGAATTCCAATCCTATCCGTGAT
GGACGATGCCCACGAGTCGCCCTCCGACAAAGGTGGAGAGACAGGGGAGTCGGATGAGACGGCCGCTGTG
CCCGGGGACCCGGGGGCTACCGACACCGATGGAATCCCAGAGGAAACTGACGGAGACGCAGATGTGGACT
TGAAAGAAGCTGCAGCGGAGGAAGGCGAGCTCGAGAGTCAGGATGTCTCAGATTTAACAACAGTTGAAAG
GGAAGACTCATCATTACTTAATCCTGCAGCCAAAAAACTGAAAATAGATACCAAAGAAAAGAAAGAGAAA
AAGCAGAAAGTAGATGAAGATGAGATTCAGAAGATGCAAATCCTGGTTTCTTCTTTTTCTGAGGAGCAGC
TGAACCGTTATGAAATGTATCGCCGCTCAGCTTTCCCTAAGGCAGCCATCAAAAGGCTGATCCAGTCCAT
CACTGGCACCTCTGTGTCTCAGAATGTTGTTATTGCTATGTCTGGTATTTCCAAGGTTTTCGTCGGGGAG
GTGGTAGAAGAAGCACTGGATGTGTGTGAGAAGTGGGGAGAAATGCCACCACTACAACCCAAACATATGA
GGGAAGCCGTTAGAAGGTTAAAGTCAAAAGGACAGATCCCTAACTCGAAGCACAAAAAAATCATCTTCTT
CTAGACCAAAGTCTAGAAAGGCCTATGTTACTGACGGAAGAAGTATTGGTTCCAGACTTCCTATAAGACT
GTCTGCATTGGTGGTCGACGATAAAATAAAAGATTTTATTTAGTCTCCAGAAAAAGGGGGGAATGAAAGA
CCCCACCTGTAGGTTTGGCAAGCTAGCTTAAGTAACGCCATTTTGCAAGGCATGGAAAAATACATAACTG
AGAATAGAGAAGTTCAGATCAAGGTCAGGAACAGATGGAACAGCTGAATATGGGCCAAACAGGATATCTG
TGGTAAGCAGTTCCTGCCCCGGCTCAGGGCCAAGAACAGATGGAACAGCTGAATATGGGCCAAACAGGAT
ATCTGTGGTAAGCAGTTCCTGCCCCGGCTCAGGGCCAAGAACAGATGGTCCCCAGATGCGGTCCAGCCCT
CAGCAGTTTCTAGAGAACCATCAGATGTTTCCAGGGTGCCCCAAGGACCTGAAATGACCCTGTGCCTTAT
TTGAACTAACCAATCAGTTCGCTTCTCGCTTCTGTTCGCGCGCTTCTGCTCCCCGAGCTCAATAAAAGAG
CCCACAACCCCTCACTCGGGGCGCCAGTCCTCCGATTGACTGAGTCGCCCGGGTACCCGTGTATCCAATA
AACCCTCTTGCAGTTGCATCCGACTTGTGGTCTCGCTGTTCCTTGGGAGGGTCTCCTCTGAGTGATTGAC
TACCCGTCAGCGGGGGTCTTTCACATGCAGCATGTATCAAAATTAATTTGGTTTTTTTTCTTAAGTATTT
ACATTAAATGGCCATAGTTGCATTAATGAATCGGCCAACGCGCGGGGAGAGGCGGTTTGCGTATTGGGCG
CTCTTCCGCTTCCTCGCTCACTGACTCGCTGCGCTCGGTCGTTCGGCTGCGGCGAGCGGTATCAGCTCAC
TCAAAGGCGGTAATACGGTTATCCACAGAATCAGGGGATAACGCAGGAAAGAACATGTGAGCAAAAGGCC
AGCAAAAGGCCAGGAACCGTAAAAAGGCCGCGTTGCTGGCGTTTTTCCATAGGCTCCGCCCCCCTGACGA
GCATCACAAAAATCGACGCTCAAGTCAGAGGTGGCGAAACCCGACAGGACTATAAAGATACCAGGCGTTT
CCCCCTGGAAGCTCCCTCGTGCGCTCTCCTGTTCCGACCCTGCCGCTTACCGGATACCTGTCCGCCTTTC
TCCCTTCGGGAAGCGTGGCGCTTTCTCATAGCTCACGCTGTAGGTATCTCAGTTCGGTGTAGGTCGTTCG
CTCCAAGCTGGGCTGTGTGCACGAACCCCCCGTTCAGCCCGACCGCTGCGCCTTATCCGGTAACTATCGT
CTTGAGTCCAACCCGGTAAGACACGACTTATCGCCACTGGCAGCAGCCACTGGTAACAGGATTAGCAGAG
CGAGGTATGTAGGCGGTGCTACAGAGTTCTTGAAGTGGTGGCCTAACTACGGCTACACTAGAAGAACAGT
ATTTGGTATCTGCGCTCTGCTGAAGCCAGTTACCTTCGGAAAAAGAGTTGGTAGCTCTTGATCCGGCAAA
CAAACCACCGCTGGTAGCGGTGGTTTTTTTGTTTGCAAGCAGCAGATTACGCGCAGAAAAAAAGGATCTC
AAGAAGATCCTTTGATCTTTTCTACGGGGTCTGACGCTCAGTGGAACGAAAACTCACGTTAAGGGATTTT
GGTCATGAGATTATCAAAAAGGATCTTCACCTAGATCCTTTTGCGGCCGGCCGCAAATCAATCTAAAGTA
TATATGAGTAAACTTGGTCTGACAGTTACCAATGCTTAATCAGTGAGGCACCTATCTCAGCGATCTGTCT
ATTTCGTTCATCCATAGTTGCCTGACTCCCCGTCGTGTAGATAACTACGATACGGGAGGGCTTACCATCT
GGCCCCAGTGCTGCAATGATACCGCGAGACCCACGCTCACCGGCTCCAGATTTATCAGCAATAAACCAGC
CAGCCGGAAGGGCCGAGCGCAGAAGTGGTCCTGCAACTTTATCCGCCTCCATCCAGTCTATTAATTGTTG
CCGGGAAGCTAGAGTAAGTAGTTCGCCAGTTAATAGTTTGCGCAACGTTGTTGCCATTGCTACAGGCATC
GTGGTGTCACGCTCGTCGTTTGGTATGGCTTCATTCAGCTCCGGTTCCCAACGATCAAGGCGAGTTACAT
GATCCCCCATGTTGTGCAAAAAAGCGGTTAGCTCCTTCGGTCCTCCGATCGTTGTCAGAAGTAAGTTGGC
CGCAGTGTTATCACTCATGGTTATGGCAGCACTGCATAATTCTCTTACTGTCATGCCATCCGTAAGATGC
TTTTCTGTGACTGGTGAGTACTCAACCAAGTCATTCTGAGAATAGTGTATGCGGCGACCGAGTTGCTCTT
GCCCGGCGTCAATACGGGATAATACCGCGCCACATAGCAGAACTTTAAAAGTGCTCATCATTGGAAAACG
TTCTTCGGGGCGAAAACTCTCAAGGATCTTACCGCTGTTGAGATCCAGTTCGATGTAACCCACTCGTGCA
CCCAACTGATCTTCAGCATCTTTTACTTTCACCAGCGTTTCTGGGTGAGCAAAAACAGGAAGGCAAAATG
CCGCAAAAAAGGGAATAAGGGCGACACGGAAATGTTGAATACTCATACTCTTCCTTTTTCAATATTATTG
AAGCATTTATCAGGGTTATTGTCTCATGAGCGGATACATATTTGAATGTATTTAGAAAAATAAACAAATA
GGGGTTCCGCGCACATTTC
