>Addgene plasmid #44341 | pMX-hTAF11 | addgene partial sequence | sequence record 63924 | pBMN5 5'-GCTTGGATACACGCCGC-3'
CATCCTCTAGACTGCCGGATCTAGCTAGTTAATTAAGGATCCCAGTGTGGTGGTACGGGAATTCCAATCC
TATCCGTGATGGACGATGCCCACGAGTCGCCCTCCGACAAAGGTGGAGAGACAGGGGAGTCGGATGAGAC
GGCCGCTGTGCCCGGGGACCCGGGGGCTACCGACACCGATGGAATCCCAGAGGAAACTGACGGAGACGCA
GATGTGGACTTGAAAGAAGCTGCAGCGGAGGAAGGCGAGCTCGAGAGTCAGGATGTCTCAGATTTAACAA
CAGTTGAAAGGGAAGACTCATCATTACTTAATCCTGCAGCCAAAAAACTGAAAATAGATACCAAAGAAAA
GAAAGAGAAAAAGCAGAAAGTAGATGAAGATGAGATTCAGAAGATGCAAATCCTGGTTTCTTCTTTTTCT
GAGGAGCAGCTGAACCGTTATGAAATGTATCGCCGCTCAGCTTTCCCTAAGGCAGCCATCAAAAGGCTGA
TCCAGTCCATCACTGGCACCTCTGTGTCTCAGAATGTTGTTATTGCTATGTCTGGTATTTCCAAGGTTTT
CGTCGGGGAGGTGGTAGAAGAAGCACTGGATGTGTGTGAGAAGTGGGGAGAAATGCCACCACTACAACCC
AAACATATGAGGGAAGCCGTTAGAAGGTTAAAGTCAAAAGGACAGATCCCTAACTCGAAGCACAAAAAAA
TCATCTTCTTCTAGACCAAAGTCTAGAAAGGCCTATGTTACTGACGGAAGAAGTATTGGTTCCAGACTTC
CTATAAGACTGTCTGCATTGGTGGTCGACGATAAAATAAAAGATTTTATTTAGTCTCCAGAAAAAGGGGG
GAATGAAAGACCCCACCTGTAGGTTTGGCAAGCTAGCTTAAGTAACGCCATTTTGCAAGGCATGGAAAAA
TACATAACTGAGAATAGAGAAGTTCAGATCAAGGTCAGGAACAGATGGAACAGCTGAATATGGGCCAAAC
AGGATATCTGTGGTAAGCAGTTCCTGCCCCGGCTCAGGGCCAGAACAGATGGAACAGCTGAATATGGGCC
AA
